Addgene plasmid #206442: pAc5.1-mEGFP-NOT3 isoform A (HK55)
Purpose: NOT3 expression in Schneider cells for imaging
Depositing lab: Mandy Jeske. Depositing organization: Universitaet Heidelberg. Publication: ReLo is a simple and rapid colocalization assay to identify and characterize direct protein-protein interactions. Salgania HK, Metz J, Jeske M. Nat Commun. 2024 Apr 3;15(1):2875. doi: 10.1038/s41467-024-47233-4. PubMed 38570497.
Backbone
  Vector backbone: T6-pAc5.1 mEGFP-EcoRV
  Vector type: Insect Expression
Growth in bacteria
  Bacterial resistance: Ampicillin, 100 μg/mL
  Growth temperature: 37°C
  Growth strain: DH5alpha
  Copy number: High Copy
Gene/Insert
  Gene/Insert name: NOT3
  Species: D. melanogaster (fly)
  Entrez Gene: Not3 (a.k.a. Dmel_CG8426, CG8426, CNOT3, Dmel\CG8426, NOT3, NOT3.5, NOT3/5, l(2)NC136, not3, not3/5)
  Tag / fusion protein: mEGFP (N terminal on insert)
  Cloning method: Restriction Enzyme; 5′ cloning site Unknown (unknown if destroyed)
Terms and licenses: Academic/Nonprofit Terms; Industry Terms: Not Available to Industry
Depositor comments: Please visit https://www.biorxiv.org/content/10.1101/2022.03.04.482790v2 for bioRxiv preprint.
How to cite: pAc5.1-mEGFP-NOT3 isoform A (HK55) was a gift from Mandy Jeske (Addgene plasmid # 206442 ; http://n2t.net/addgene:206442 ; RRID:Addgene_206442)
