[The description below was written by a language model from this plasmid's Addgene catalogue record and pLannotate feature annotations shown in this document.]
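Description:
pAc5.1-mEGFP-NOT3 isoform A (HK55) is an insect-cell expression plasmid of about 8.6 kb, built on a pAc5.1-derived backbone that already carries mEGFP (T6-pAc5.1 mEGFP-EcoRV). It is propagated in E. coli as a high-copy plasmid through a ColE1/pUC-type origin and is selected with ampicillin via the β-lactamase gene and its own bla promoter. The annotation also detects short fragments of a tetracycline resistance gene and of SV40 large T antigen. These appear to be non-functional backbone remnants rather than working markers. No selectable marker for insect cells is annotated, which fits transient transfection.

The expression cassette is driven by the Drosophila melanogaster actin 5C (Ac5) promoter, a strong constitutive promoter commonly used in Schneider (S2) cells. Directly downstream lies the coding sequence for monomeric EGFP, which is fused to the N-terminus of Drosophila NOT3 (Not3, CG8426; isoform A), a subunit of the CCR4-NOT complex. The NOT3 sequence itself is not annotated in the feature table, but it presumably fills the roughly 2.6 kb gap between mEGFP and the downstream vector elements. A V5 epitope tag from the parental pAc5.1 vector follows this region. The record lists only the mEGFP tag, so whether V5 is translated as part of the fusion is not stated and would depend on whether the insert keeps its stop codon. An SV40 polyadenylation signal follows the cassette, though it is annotated on the opposite strand.

The stated purpose is expression of fluorescently labelled NOT3 in Schneider cells for imaging. The associated publication describes a colocalization-based assay for identifying and characterising direct protein-protein interactions.
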