Features (pLannotate 1.2.2; 9 found; start..end, strand, type, name):
      8..2517    +  promoter       Ac5 promoter: Drosophila melanogaster actin 5C promoter
   2537..3253    +  CDS            mEGFP: mEGFP is a basic (constitutively fluorescent) green fluorescent protein published in 2002, derived from Aequorea victoria. It has moderate acid sensitivity.
   5855..5896    +  CDS            V5 tag: epitope tag from simian virus 5
   5996..6130    -  polyA_signal   SV40 poly(A) signal: SV40 polyadenylation signal
   6153..6237    -  CDS            large T antigen (fragment): large T antigen from SV40 (simian virus 40)
   6238..6685    +  CDS            TcR (fragment): tetracycline efflux protein; tet; confers resistance to tetracycline
   6731..7319    -  rep_origin     ori: high-copy-number ColE1/pMB1/pBR322/pUC origin of replication
   7490..8350    -  CDS            AmpR: β-lactamase; bla; confers resistance to ampicillin, carbenicillin, and related antibiotics
   8351..8455    -  promoter       AmpR promoter: bla
>Addgene plasmid #206442 | pAc5.1-mEGFP-NOT3 isoform A (HK55) | addgene full sequence | sequence record 407123 | Addgene NGS Result
AAAAAATCATGAATGGCATCAACTCTGAATCAAATCTTTGCAGATGCACCTACTTCTCATTTCCACTGTC
ACATCATTTTTCCAGATCTCGCTGCCTGTTATGTGGCCCACAAACCAAGACACGTTTTATGGCCATTAAA
GCTGGCTGATCGTCGCCAAACACCAAATACATAATGAATATGTACACATTCGAGAAAGAAGCGATCAAAG
AAGCGTCTTCGGGCGGAGTAGGAGAATGCGGAGGAGAAGGAGAACGAGCTGATCTAGTATCTCTCCACAA
TCCAATGCCAACTGACCAACTGGCCATATTCGGAGCAATTTGAAGCCAATTTCCATCGCCTGGCGATCGC
TCCATTCTTGGCTATATGTTTTTCACCGTTACCCGGGGCCATTTTCAAAGACTCGTCGGCAAGATAAGAT
TGTGTCACTCGCTGTCTCTCTTCATTTGTCGAAGAATGCTGAGGAATTTCGCGATGACGTCGGCGAGTAT
TTTGAAGAATGAGAATAATTTGTATTTATACGAAAATCAGTTAGTGGAATTTTCTACAAAAACATGTTAT
CTATAGATAATTTTGTTGCAAAATATGTTGACTATGACAAAGATTGTATGTATATACCTTTAATGTATTC
TAATTTTCTTATGTATTTATAATGGCAATGATGATACTGATGATATTTTAAGATGATGCCAGACCAAAAG
GCTTGAATTTCTGCGTCTTTTGCCGAACGCAGTGCATGTGCAATTGTTGTTTTTTGGAATATTCAATTTT
CGGACTGTCCGCTTTGATTTCAGTTTCTTGGCTTATTCAAAAAGCAAAGTAAAGCCAAAAAAGCGAGATG
GCAATACCAAATGCGGCAAAACGGTAGTGGAAGGAAAGGGGTGCGGGGCAGCGGAAGGAAGGGTGGGGCG
GGGCGTGGCGGGGTCTGTGGCTGGGCGCGACGTCACCGACGTTGGAGCCACTCCTTTGACCATGTGTGCG
TGTGTGTATTATTCGTGTCTCGCCACTCGCCGGTTGTTTTTTTCTTTTTATGCTGCGCTCTCTCTAGCGC
CATCTCGCTTACGCATGCTCAACGCACCGCATGTTGCCGTTTCCTTTTATGCGTCATTTTGGCTCGAAAT
AGGCAATTATTTAAACAAAGATTAGTCAACGAAAACGCTAAAATAAATAAGTCTACAATATGGTTACTTA
TTGCCATGTGTGTGCAGCCAACGATAGCAACAAAAGCAACAACACAGGTGGCTTTCCCTCTTTCACTTTT
TGTTTGCAAGCCGCGTGCGAGCAAGACGGCACGACCGGCAAACGCAATTACGCTGACAAAGAGCAGACGA
AGTTTTGGCGAAAAACATCAAGGCGCCTGATACGAATGCATTTGCAATAACAATTGCGATATTTAATATT
GTTTATGAAGCTGTTTGACTTCAAAACACACAAAAAAAAAAATAAAACAAATTATTTGAAAGAGAATTAG
GAATCGGACGCTTATCGTTAGGGTAACAACAAGAAATGCTTACTGAGTCACAGCCTCTGGAAAACTGCCG
CAAGCCAGAGAGAGAGAGAAAAAGAGGGAGAGCAGCTTAGACCGCATGTGCTTGTGTGTGAGGCGTCTCT
CTCTTCGTCTCTGTTGCGCAAACGCATAGACTGCACTGAAAAAATCGATTACCTATTTTTTATGAATGAA
TATTTGCACTATTACTATTCAAAACTATTAAGATAGCAATCACATTCAATAGCCAAATACTATACCACCT
GAGCGATGCAACGAAATGATCAATTTGAGCAAAAATGCTGCATATTTAGGACGGCATCATTATAGAAATG
CTTCTTGCTGTGTACTTTTCTCTCGTCTGGCAGCTGTTTCGCCGTTATTGTTAAAACCGGCTTAAGTTAG
GTGTGTTTTCTACGACTAGTGAATGCCCTACTAGAAGATGTGTGTTGCACAAAATGTCCCTGGAATAACC
AATTTGAAGTGCAGATAGCAGTAAACGTAAGCTAATATGAATATTATTTAACTGTAATGTTTTAATATCG
CTGGACATTACTAATAAACCCACTATAAACACATGTACATATGTATGTTTTGGCATACAATGAGTAGTTG
GGGAAAAAATGTGTAAAAGCACCGTGACCATCACAGCATAAAGATAACCAGCTGAAGTATCGAATATGAG
TAACCCCCAAATTGAATCACATGCCGCAACTGATAGGACCCATGGAAGTACACTCTTCATGGCGATATAC
AAGACACACACAAGCACGAACACCCAGTTGCGGAGGAAATTCTCCGTAAATGAAAACCCAATCGGCGAAC
AATTCATACCCATATATGGTAAAAGTTTTGAACGCGACTTGAGAGCGGAGAGCATTGCGGCTGATAAGGT
TTTAGCGCTAAGCGGGCTTTATAAAACGGGCTGCGGGACCAGTTTTCATATCACTACCGTTTGAGTTCTT
GTGCTGTGTGGATACTCCTCCCGACACAAAGCCGCTCCATCAGCCAGCAGTCGTCTAATCCAGAGACCCC
GGATCGGGGTACCATCATGGTGAGCAAGGGCGAGGAGCTGTTCACCGGGGTGGTGCCCATCCTGGTCGAG
CTGGACGGCGACGTAAACGGCCACAAGTTCAGCGTGTCCGGCGAGGGCGAGGGCGATGCCACCTACGGCA
AGCTGACCCTGAAGTTCATCTGCACCACCGGCAAGCTGCCCGTGCCCTGGCCCACCCTCGTGACCACCCT
GACCTACGGCGTGCAGTGCTTCAGCCGCTACCCCGACCACATGAAGCAGCACGACTTCTTCAAGTCCGCC
ATGCCCGAAGGCTACGTCCAGGAGCGCACCATCTTCTTCAAGGACGACGGCAACTACAAGACCCGCGCCG
AGGTGAAGTTCGAGGGCGACACCCTGGTGAACCGCATCGAGCTGAAGGGCATCGACTTCAAGGAGGACGG
CAACATCCTGGGGCACAAGCTGGAGTACAACTACAACAGCCACAACGTCTATATCATGGCCGACAAGCAG
AAGAACGGCATCAAGGTGAACTTCAAGATCCGCCACAACATCGAGGACGGCAGCGTGCAGCTCGCCGACC
ACTACCAGCAGAACACCCCCATCGGCGACGGCCCCGTGCTGCTGCCCGACAACCACTACCTGAGCACCCA
GTCCAAGCTGAGCAAAGACCCCAACGAGAAGCGCGATCACATGGTCCTGCTGGAGTTCGTGACCGCCGCC
GGGATCACTCTCGGCATGGACGAGCTGTACAAGCCAAGCTTGAATTCTGCAGATATGGCTGCGACGAGAA
AATTGCAAGGCGAAATTGATCGATGTTTAAAAAAGGTAGCAGAGGGCGTTGAAACGTTTGAGGATATTTG
GAAAAAAGTACACAATGCGACAAACACCAATCAGAAGCAAAAACATCTGCAGGAGAAGTATGAGGCAGAC
CTCAAAAAGGAAATCAAGAAATTGCAACGACTTCGCGACCAAATTAAATCATGGATTGCATCAGCTGAAA
TTAAGGATAAGAGCTCCCTTCTTGAGAATCGACGTCTCATTGAAACACAAATGGAACGCTTTAAGGTGGT
TGAGCGCGAGACGAAAACAAAAGCCTACTCCAAGGAAGGCTTGGGGGCTGCACAAAAGATGGATCCTGCC
CAGCGTATTAAAGACGACGCACGCAATTGGTTAACCAGCTCAATAAGTTCCCTTCAAATACAAATTGACC
AGTATGAGAGCGAGATCGAATCGTTGTTGGCAGGTAAAAAGAAACGTTTAGATCGAGACAAGCAGGAGCG
AATGGATGACCTACGAGGAAAGTTGGACCGCCATAAGTTCCACATAACAAAGCTGGAAACTCTGCTTAGG
CTGCTTGACAATGACGGCGTCGAAGCAGAGCAGGTAAACAAGATCAAAGACGATGTCGAATACTACATTG
ATTCATCGCAAGAGCCAGACTTTGAGGAAAATGAGTTCATATACGATGATATAATTGGTCTTGATGAAGT
GGAGCTAAGTGGCACGGCTACCACGGACAGCAACAACAGCAACGAGACAAGCGGTTCTCCAAGCAGTGTC
ACATCCGGAGGCAGTCCATCACAGTCCCCTGTCACGGTTCAACAAATTTTAAACACTTCGTCGCAGGGGG
CAGCTAGTAGTGGTAGCAGCGCAGCTAGCGCAGCACTGTTTCAGCAGCAGCTGACAGCGGCACAATCGAA
TGGCAACAATGTGGGCTACGCGAGCGACACAAGTGCAGCTTCTTCGTCTGCTACAACATCTACAGATCCT
GCAGGCGGCACAGTTGCTGTAAATTGTGTTGGAGGGCTAGCCGATAAACGCAACAAGAGCAGCGAAAGCA
ATGCCCTAAAATTGAAACCACAACCTCATCAACTTATAAAACCTACCCCTGTACGAGCCACGGCCAAGCT
GCCTCTGAGCAGTGATACCCAAGTCAATAAGATTGTCAGTTCAACTCCCAGCAAAAATCAGCAACAGCTG
CCTACAGCAGCTTCAATCGTTGCAACCTCCGCTATGCAATCGCAAAGCAGTATCGGAAGTTGCAGCTCCA
CTGGAGGAACGGGAGCATCTCAATCAGCTTCTAGTGGTAACAATCCTGGTAACAATCCTGCGGTTCAGCC
AAATGCTCCAACGCCTGGTCAAAGCGGCATTGCCGCTGCAGCAGCTTCGACTAATGTTGTTTCGGCGACG
ATTGTGAGCAGCGCCAATGTTCAAGGCCAATCTGTGATCCAACCAACACCAACAATTGCATTTGCTGCAG
TAGCAAAACACAATACATCACTCCTGGAAAATGGTCCTGTTTTGCAACAGCAACTAGCAGTAACTCCTAC
TGTGGCAGCTATCGTAGGAGCTGGAACGCAGGCGCAGCAAAAACATGTGCCACCATTATCCAATCTTCAA
ACAAATTCCCCTCACATACAAAATGGTCTTCCTGTCTCGGACAGTACTAATGACAACAGCTGCAATGTCG
TCGATACGATTTCTCTAAAAACAATGGCACAGGATGCTATTAATCGATCTGCGATCGATCCTAATTCACT
GAATCAGCAGCAAACAAGCAGCATCGATCTGAGACAGCCGCAGTCGCAGAAATCACTTCTCCAACATTTC
AACTCTGAAACCAACACGAATCAACAGCAATTGACATCGCAGCAGCAGCAACAGCTTCAGAATAACTCCC
TTGCTGCGACCACAGGTTCTAACAACGGAACTTCAACTGGTAGTGGTCTCATGAATGTAGCAAACGCTAC
TGGTCAGCCTATCAGCGGCAATGCCAAAACGCATGCGTGCCAACCCCAACAGATGGCCACGACGGAAGCG
CACATTCCCACACTGCTTGGTGTGACACCACTTGGGCCAACACCACTTCAAAAGGAGCACCAAATGCAGT
TCCAAATGATGGAAGCTGCCTACTATCACCTGCCACAGCCTATGGACACGGAAAAGCTACAAACGTACTT
TCATCGCGCACCAGTGCTCACGCCATCGCACTATCCCCAGGCACAGATGCCAATATATGATACAGTTGAG
TTTTATCAACGACTCTCAACGGAGACCCTTTTTTTTGTGTTCTACTATATGGAGGGCTCCAAGGCCCAGT
ATCTAGCGGCCAAGGCCTTAAAAAAGCAGAGCTGGCGTTTCCACACAAAGTATATGATGTGGTTTCAAAG
GCACGAGGAGCCGAAGATTATCAACGATGATTACGAACAGGGTACGTACATCTATTTTGATTATGAAAAG
TGGAGTCAGCGAAAGAAGGAGGGATTCACCTTTGAATACAAGTACTTAGAGGACAAGGAGCTGAATATCC
AGCACAGTGGCGGCCGCTCGAGTCTAGAGGGCCCGCGGTTCGAAGGTAAGCCTATCCCTAACCCTCTCCT
CGGTCTCGATTCTACGCGTACCGGTCATCATCACCATCACCATTGAGTTTAAACCCGCTGATCAGCCTCG
ACTGTGCCTTCTAAGGCCTGAGCTCGCTGATCAGCCTCGATCGAGGATCCAGACATGATAAGATACATTG
ATGAGTTTGGACAAACCACAACTAGAATGCAGTGAAAAAAATGCTTTATTTGTGAAATTTGTGATGCTAT
TGCTTTATTTGTAACCATTATAAGCTGCAATAAACAAGTTAACAACAACAATTGCATTCATTTTATGTTT
CAGGTTCAGGGGGAGGTGTGGGAGGTTTTTTAAAGCAAGTAAAACCTCTACAAATGTGGTATGGCTGATT
ATGATCAGTCGACCGATGCCCTTGAGAGCCTTCAACCCAGTCAGCTCCTTCCGGTGGGCGCGGGGCATGA
CTATCGTCGCCGCACTTATGACTGTCTTCTTTATCATGCAACTCGTAGGACAGGTGCCGGCAGCGCTCTG
GGTCATTTTCGGCGAGGACCGCTTTCGCTGGAGCGCGACGATGATCGGCCTGTCGCTTGCGGTATTCGGA
ATCTTGCACGCCCTCGCTCAAGCCTTCGTCACTGGTCCCGCCACCAAACGTTTCGGCGAGAAGCAGGCCA
TTATCGCCGGCATGGCGGCCGACGCGCTGGGCTACGTCTTGCTGGCGTTCGCGACGCGAGGCTGGATGGC
CTTCCCCATTATGATTCTTCTCGCTTCCGGCGGCATCGGGATGCCCGCGTTGCAGGCCATGCTGTCCAGG
CAGGTAGATGACGACCATCAGGGACAGCTTCAAGGCCAGCAAAAGGCCAGGAACCGTAAAAAGGCCGCGT
TGCTGGCGTTTTTCCATAGGCTCCGCCCCCCTGACGAGCATCACAAAAATCGACGCTCAAGTCAGAGGTG
GCGAAACCCGACAGGACTATAAAGATACCAGGCGTTTCCCCCTGGAAGCTCCCTCGTGCGCTCTCCTGTT
CCGACCCTGCCGCTTACCGGATACCTGTCCGCCTTTCTCCCTTCGGGAAGCGTGGCGCTTTCTCATAGCT
CACGCTGTAGGTATCTCAGTTCGGTGTAGGTCGTTCGCTCCAAGCTGGGCTGTGTGCACGAACCCCCCGT
TCAGCCCGACCGCTGCGCCTTATCCGGTAACTATCGTCTTGAGTCCAACCCGGTAAGACACGACTTATCG
CCACTGGCAGCAGCCACTGGTAACAGGATTAGCAGAGCGAGGTATGTAGGCGGTGCTACAGAGTTCTTGA
AGTGGTGGCCTAACTACGGCTACACTAGAAGGACAGTATTTGGTATCTGCGCTCTGCTGAAGCCAGTTAC
CTTCGGAAAAAGAGTTGGTAGCTCTTGATCCGGCAAACAAACCACCGCTGGTAGCGGTGGTTTTTTTGTT
TGCAAGCAGCAGATTACGCGCAGAAAAAAAGGATCTCAAGAAGATCCTTTGATCTTTTCTACGGGGTCTG
ACGCTCAGTGGAACGAAAACTCACGTTAAGGGATTTTGGTCATGAGATTATCAAAAAGGATCTTCACCTA
GATCCTTTTAAATTAAAAATGAAGTTTTAAATCAATCTAAAGTATATATGAGTAAACTTGGTCTGACAGT
TACCAATGCTTAATCAGTGAGGCACCTATCTCAGCGATCTGTCTATTTCGTTCATCCATAGTTGCCTGAC
TCCCCGTCGTGTAGATAACTACGATACGGGAGGGCTTACCATCTGGCCCCAGTGCTGCAATGATACCGCG
AGACCCACGCTCACCGGCTCCAGATTTATCAGCAATAAACCAGCCAGCCGGAAGGGCCGAGCGCAGAAGT
GGTCCTGCAACTTTATCCGCCTCCATCCAGTCTATTAATTGTTGCCGGGAAGCTAGAGTAAGTAGTTCGC
CAGTTAATAGTTTGCGCAACGTTGTTGCCATTGCTGCAGGCATCGTGGTGTCACGCTCGTCGTTTGGTAT
GGCTTCATTCAGCTCCGGTTCCCAACGATCAAGGCGAGTTACATGATCCCCCATGTTGTGCAAAAAAGCG
GTTAGCTCCTTCGGTCCTCCGATCGTTGTCAGAAGTAAGTTGGCCGCAGTGTTATCACTCATGGTTATGG
CAGCACTGCATAATTCTCTTACTGTCATGCCATCCGTAAGATGCTTTTCTGTGACTGGTGAGTACTCAAC
CAAGTCATTCTGAGAATAGTGTATGCGGCGACCGAGTTGCTCTTGCCCGGCGTCAACACGGGATAATACC
GCGCCACATAGCAGAACTTTAAAAGTGCTCATCATTGGAAAACGTTCTTCGGGGCGAAAACTCTCAAGGA
TCTTACCGCTGTTGAGATCCAGTTCGATGTAACCCACTCGTGCACCCAACTGATCTTCAGCATCTTTTAC
TTTCACCAGCGTTTCTGGGTGAGCAAAAACAGGAAGGCAAAATGCCGCAAAAAAGGGAATAAGGGCGACA
CGGAAATGTTGAATACTCATACTCTTCCTTTTTCAATATTATTGAAGCATTTATCAGGGTTATTGTCTCA
TGAGCGGATACATATTTGAATGTATTTAGAAAAATAAACAAATAGGGGTTCCGCGCACATTTCCCCGAAA
AGTGCCACCTGACGTCTAAGAAACCATTATTATCATGACATTAACCTATAAAAATAGGCGTATCACGAGG
CCCTTTCGTCTTCAAGAATTAATTCTATATTCTAAAAACACAAATGATACTTCTAAA
