>Addgene plasmid #206442 | pAc5.1-mEGFP-NOT3 isoform A (HK55) | depositor partial sequence | sequence record 401702 | Dm Not3
GCTGCGACGAGAAAATTGCAAGGCGAAATTGATCGATGTTTAAAAAAGGTAGCAGAGGGCGTTGAAACGT
TTGAGGATATTTGGAAAAAAGTACACAATGCGACAAACACCAATCAGAAGCAAAAACATCTGCAGGAGAA
GTATGAGGCAGACCTCAAAAAGGAAATCAAGAAATTGCAACGACTTCGCGACCAAATTAAATCATGGATT
GCATCAGCTGAAATTAAGGATAAGAGCTCCCTTCTTGAGAATCGACGTCTCATTGAAACACAAATGGAAC
GCTTTAAGGTGGTTGAGCGCGAGACGAAAACAAAAGCCTACTCCAAGGAAGGCTTGGGGGCTGCACAAAA
GATGGATCCTGCCCAGCGTATTAAAGACGACGCACGCAATTGGTTAACCAGCTCAATAAGTTCCCTTCAA
ATACAAATTGACCAGTATGAGAGCGAGATCGAATCGTTGTTGGCAGGTAAAAAGAAACGTTTAGATCGAG
ACAAGCAGGAGCGAATGGATGACCTACGAGGAAAGTTGGACCGCCATAAGTTCCACATAACAAAGCTGGA
AACTCTGCTTAGGCTGCTTGACAATGACGGCGTCGAAGCAGAGCAGGTAAACAAGATCAAAGACGATGTC
GAATACTACATTGATTCATCGCAAGAGCCAGACTTTGAGGAAAATGAGTTCATATACGATGATATAATTG
GTCTTGATGAAGTGGAGCTAAGTGGCACGGCTACCACGGACAGCAACAACAGCAACGAGACAAGCGGTTC
TCCAAGCAGTGTCACATCCGGAGGCAGTCCATCACAGTCCCCTGTCACGGTTCAACAAATTTTAAACACT
TCGTCGCAGGGGGCAGCTAGTAGTGGTAGCAGCGCAGCTAGCGCAGCACTGTTTCAGCAGCAGCTGACAG
CGGCACAATCGAATGGCAACAATGTGGGCTACGCGAGCGACACAAGTGCAGCTTCTTCGTCTGCTACAAC
ATCTACAGATCCTGCAGGCGGCACAGTTGCTGTAAATTGTGTTGGAGGGCTAGCCGATAAACGCAACAAG
AGCAGCGAAAGCAATGCCCTAAAATTGAAACCACAACCTCATCAACTTATAAAACCTACCCCTGTACGAG
CCACGGCCAAGCTGCCTCTGAGCAGTGATACCCAAGTCAATAAGATTGTCAGTTCAACTCCCAGCAAAAA
TCAGCAACAGCTGCCTACAGCAGCTTCAATCGTTGCAACCTCCGCTATGCAATCGCAAAGCAGTATCGGA
AGTTGCAGCTCCACTGGAGGAACGGGAGCATCTCAATCAGCTTCTAGTGGTAACAATCCTGGTAACAATC
CTGCGGTTCAGCCAAATGCTCCAACGCCTGGTCAAAGCGGCATTGCCGCTGCAGCAGCTTCGACTAATGT
TGTTTCGGCGACGATTGTGAGCAGCGCCAATGTTCAAGGCCAATCTGTGATCCAACCAACACCAACAATT
GCATTTGCTGCAGTAGCAAAACACAATACATCACTCCTGGAAAATGGTCCTGTTTTGCAACAGCAACTAG
CAGTAACTCCTACTGTGGCAGCTATCGTAGGAGCTGGAACGCAGGCGCAGCAAAAACATGTGCCACCATT
ATCCAATCTTCAAACAAATTCCCCTCACATACAAAATGGTCTTCCTGTCTCGGACAGTACTAATGACAAC
AGCTGCAATGTCGTCGATACGATTTCTCTAAAAACAATGGCACAGGATGCTATTAATCGATCTGCGATCG
ATCCTAATTCACTGAATCAGCAGCAAACAAGCAGCATCGATCTGAGACAGCCGCAGTCGCAGAAATCACT
TCTCCAACATTTCAACTCTGAAACCAACACGAATCAACAGCAATTGACATCGCAGCAGCAGCAACAGCTT
CAGAATAACTCCCTTGCTGCGACCACAGGTTCTAACAACGGAACTTCAACTGGTAGTGGTCTCATGAATG
TAGCAAACGCTACTGGTCAGCCTATCAGCGGCAATGCCAAAACGCATGCGTGCCAACCCCAACAGATGGC
CACGACGGAAGCGCACATTCCCACACTGCTTGGTGTGACACCACTTGGGCCAACACCACTTCAAAAGGAG
CACCAAATGCAGTTCCAAATGATGGAAGCTGCCTACTATCACCTGCCACAGCCTATGGACACGGAAAAGC
TACAAACGTACTTTCATCGCGCACCAGTGCTCACGCCATCGCACTATCCCCAGGCACAGATGCCAATATA
TGATACAGTTGAGTTTTATCAACGACTCTCAACGGAGACCCTTTTTTTTGTGTTCTACTATATGGAGGGC
TCCAAGGCCCAGTATCTAGCGGCCAAGGCCTTAAAAAAGCAGAGCTGGCGTTTCCACACAAAGTATATGA
TGTGGTTTCAAAGGCACGAGGAGCCGAAGATTATCAACGATGATTACGAACAGGGTACGTACATCTATTT
TGATTATGAAAAGTGGAGTCAGCGAAAGAAGGAGGGATTCACCTTTGAATACAAGTACTTAGAGGACAAG
GAGCTGAAT
